Addgene plasmid #17610: pUC19/human IL-8
Depositing lab: Joost Oppenheim. Depositing organization: National Cancer Institute (NCI). Publication: Molecular cloning of a human monocyte-derived neutrophil chemotactic factor (MDNCF) and the induction of MDNCF mRNA by interleukin 1 and tumor necrosis factor. Matsushima K, Morishita K, Yoshimura T, Lavu S, Kobayashi Y, Lew W, Appella E, Kung HF, Leonard EJ, Oppenheim JJ. J Exp Med. 1988 Jun 1. 167(6):1883-93. 10.1084/jem.167.6.1883 PubMed 3260265.
Backbone
  Vector backbone: pUC19
  Backbone size w/o insert (bp): 2686
  Vector type: Bacterial Expression
Growth in bacteria
  Bacterial resistance: Ampicillin, 100 μg/mL
  Growth temperature: 37°C
  Growth strain: DH5alpha
  Copy number: High Copy
Gene/Insert
  Gene/Insert name: IL8 (alt names: interleukin 8; il-8)
  Species: H. sapiens (human)
  Insert size (bp): 1750
  Entrez Gene: CXCL8 (a.k.a. GCP-1, GCP1, IL8, LECT, LUCT, LYNAP, MDNCF, MONAP, NAF, NAP-1, NAP1, SCYB8)
  Cloning method: Restriction Enzyme; 5′ cloning site EcoR1 (not destroyed); 3′ cloning site EcoR1 (not destroyed)
  Sequencing primers: 5′ n/a
Terms and licenses: Academic/Nonprofit Terms; Industry Terms: Not Available to Industry
How to cite: pUC19/human IL-8 was a gift from Joost Oppenheim (Addgene plasmid # 17610 ; http://n2t.net/addgene:17610 ; RRID:Addgene_17610)
