[The description below was written by a language model from this plasmid's Addgene catalogue record and the feature table of its GenBank file.]
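Description:
pUC19/human IL-8 is a small, high-copy bacterial plasmid that carries a human interleukin 8 (IL8/CXCL8) cDNA in the standard pUC19 cloning vector. It replicates in E. coli from the pUC-type ColE1/pMB1 origin and is selected with ampicillin through the bla (beta-lactamase) gene driven by its own AmpR promoter. The catalogue lists a 2686 bp backbone and an insert of about 1750 bp. The held sequence record totals 4225 bp, which implies an insert closer to 1.5 kb, so the two sources do not agree exactly on size.

The insert was cloned by restriction digestion into the EcoRI site of the polylinker. EcoRI sites are preserved at both ends, so the fragment can be released intact with a single enzyme. Because the same site flanks both ends, the fields do not establish the insert's orientation. The feature table does not annotate the IL-8 sequence itself. It appears only as an unannotated stretch between the multiple cloning site and the M13 forward primer sites, within the lacZ alpha region. Upstream lie the CAP binding site, lac promoter and lac operator, and M13/pUC forward and reverse primer sites flank the insert for sequencing.

Although the vector is catalogued as "bacterial expression", no tag, engineered translation start or dedicated expression cassette is recorded. The plasmid is therefore best regarded as a cDNA clone. The associated publication describes the molecular cloning of the monocyte-derived neutrophil chemotactic factor, now known as IL-8, and the induction of its mRNA by interleukin 1 and tumor necrosis factor. Plausible uses include serving as a source of the IL-8 sequence for subcloning, as a PCR template, or for generating hybridization probes.
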