LOCUS       Exported 4225 bp ds-DNA circular SYN 12-MAY-2021
DEFINITION  synthetic circular DNA
ACCESSION   .
VERSION     .
KEYWORDS    pUC19/human IL-8
SOURCE      synthetic DNA construct
  ORGANISM  synthetic DNA construct
REFERENCE   1 (bases 1 to 4225)
  AUTHORS   Matsushima K, Morishita K, Yoshimura T, Lavu S, Kobayashi Y, Lew W,
            Appella E, Kung HF, Leonard EJ, Oppenheim JJ
  TITLE     Molecular cloning of a human monocyte-derived neutrophil chemotactic
            factor (MDNCF) and the induction of MDNCF mRNA by interleukin 1 and
            tumor necrosis factor.
  JOURNAL   J Exp Med. 1988 Jun 1. 167(6):1883-93.
  PUBMED    3260265
REFERENCE   2 (bases 1 to 4225)
  AUTHORS   .
  TITLE     Direct Submission
  JOURNAL   Exported May 12, 2021 from SnapGene Server 1.1.58
            http://www.snapgene.com
FEATURES             Location/Qualifiers
     source          1..4225
                     /organism="synthetic DNA construct"
                     /mol_type="other DNA"
     rep_origin      1..589
                     /direction=RIGHT
                     /label=ori
                     /note="high-copy-number ColE1/pMB1/pBR322/pUC origin of
                     replication"
     primer_bind     490..509
                     /label=pBR322ori-F
                     /note="pBR322 origin, forward primer"
     primer_bind     743..760
                     /label=L4440
                     /note="L4440 vector, forward primer"
     protein_bind    877..898
                     /label=CAP binding site
                     /bound_moiety="E. coli catabolite activator protein"
                     /note="CAP binding activates transcription in the presence
                     of cAMP."
     promoter        913..943
                     /label=lac promoter
                     /note="promoter for the E. coli lac operon"
     protein_bind    951..967
                     /label=lac operator
                     /bound_moiety="lac repressor encoded by lacI"
                     /note="The lac repressor binds to the lac operator to
                     inhibit transcription in E. coli. This inhibition can be
                     relieved by adding lactose or
                     isopropyl-beta-D-thiogalactopyranoside (IPTG)."
     primer_bind     956..978
                     /label=M13/pUC Reverse
                     /note="In lacZ gene"
     primer_bind     975..991
                     /label=M13 rev
                     /note="common sequencing primer, one of multiple similar
                     variants"
     primer_bind     975..991
                     /label=M13 Reverse
                     /note="In lacZ gene. Also called M13-rev"
     misc_feature    1004..1060
                     /label=MCS
                     /note="pUC18/19 multiple cloning site"
     primer_bind     complement(2600..2617)
                     /label=M13 Forward
                     /note="In lacZ gene. Also called M13-F20 or M13 (-21)
                     Forward"
     primer_bind     complement(2600..2616)
                     /label=M13 fwd
                     /note="common sequencing primer, one of multiple similar
                     variants"
     primer_bind     complement(2609..2631)
                     /label=M13/pUC Forward
                     /note="In lacZ gene"
     primer_bind     complement(2825..2844)
                     /label=pRS-marker
                     /note="pRS vectors, use to sequence yeast selectable
                     marker"
     primer_bind     2944..2966
                     /label=pGEX 3'
                     /note="pGEX vectors, reverse primer"
     primer_bind     complement(3004..3022)
                     /label=pBRforEco
                     /note="pBR322 vectors, upsteam of EcoRI site, forward
                     primer"
     promoter        3090..3194
                     /gene="bla"
                     /label=AmpR promoter
     CDS             3195..4055
                     /codon_start=1
                     /gene="bla"
                     /product="beta-lactamase"
                     /label=AmpR
                     /note="confers resistance to ampicillin, carbenicillin, and
                     related antibiotics"
                     /translation="MSIQHFRVALIPFFAAFCLPVFAHPETLVKVKDAEDQLGARVGYI
                     ELDLNSGKILESFRPEERFPMMSTFKVLLCGAVLSRIDAGQEQLGRRIHYSQNDLVEYS
                     PVTEKHLTDGMTVRELCSAAITMSDNTAANLLLTTIGGPKELTAFLHNMGDHVTRLDRW
                     EPELNEAIPNDERDTTMPVAMATTLRKLLTGELLTLTSRQQLIDWMEADKVAGPLLRSA
                     LPAGWFIADKSGAGERGSRGIIAALGPDGKPSRIVVIYTTGSQATMDERNRQIAEIGAS
                     LIKHW"
     primer_bind     complement(3413..3432)
                     /label=Amp-R
                     /note="Ampicillin resistance gene, reverse primer"
ORIGIN
        1 ttgagatcct ttttttctgc gcgtaatctg ctgcttgcaa acaaaaaaac caccgctacc
       61 agcggtggtt tgtttgccgg atcaagagct accaactctt tttccgaagg taactggctt
      121 cagcagagcg cagataccaa atactgttct tctagtgtag ccgtagttag gccaccactt
      181 caagaactct gtagcaccgc ctacatacct cgctctgcta atcctgttac cagtggctgc
      241 tgccagtggc gataagtcgt gtcttaccgg gttggactca agacgatagt taccggataa
      301 ggcgcagcgg tcgggctgaa cggggggttc gtgcacacag cccagcttgg agcgaacgac
      361 ctacaccgaa ctgagatacc tacagcgtga gctatgagaa agcgccacgc ttcccgaagg
      421 gagaaaggcg gacaggtatc cggtaagcgg cagggtcgga acaggagagc gcacgaggga
      481 gcttccaggg ggaaacgcct ggtatcttta tagtcctgtc gggtttcgcc acctctgact
      541 tgagcgtcga tttttgtgat gctcgtcagg ggggcggagc ctatggaaaa acgccagcaa
      601 cgcggccttt ttacggttcc tggccttttg ctggcctttt gctcacatgt tctttcctgc
      661 gttatcccct gattctgtgg ataaccgtat taccgccttt gagtgagctg ataccgctcg
      721 ccgcagccga acgaccgagc gcagcgagtc agtgagcgag gaagcggaag agcgcccaat
      781 acgcaaaccg cctctccccg cgcgttggcc gattcattaa tgcagctggc acgacaggtt
      841 tcccgactgg aaagcgggca gtgagcgcaa cgcaattaat gtgagttagc tcactcatta
      901 ggcaccccag gctttacact ttatgcttcc ggctcgtatg ttgtgtggaa ttgtgagcgg
      961 ataacaattt cacacaggaa acagctatga ccatgattac gccaagcttg catgcctgca
     1021 ggtcgactct agaggatccc cgggtaccga gctcgaattc actagagcac acaagcttct
     1081 aggacaagag ccaggaagaa accaccggaa ggaaccatct cactgtgtgt aaacatgact
     1141 tccaagctgg ccgtggctct cttggcagcc ttcctgattt ctgcagctct gtgtgaaggt
     1201 gcagttttgc caaggagtgc tnnnnnnnnn nnnnnnnnnn nnnnnnnnnn nnnnnnnnnn
     1261 nnnnnnnnnn nnnnnnnnnn nnnnnnnnnn nnnnnnnnnn nnnnnnnnnn nnnnnnnnnn
     1321 nnnnnnnnnn nnnnnnnnnn nnnnnnnnnn nnnnnnnnnn nnnnnnnnnn nnnnnnnnnn
     1381 nnnnnnnnnn nnnnnnnnnn nnnnnnnnnn nnnnnnnnnn nnnnnnnnnn ntaaaaaaat
     1441 tcattctctg tggtatccaa gaatcagtga agatgccagt gaaacttcaa gcaaatctac
     1501 ttcaacactt catgtattgt gtgggtctgt tgtagggttg ccagatgcaa tacaagattc
     1561 ctggttaaat ttgaatttca gtaaacaatg aatagttttt cattgtacca tgaaatatcc
     1621 agaacatact tatatgtaaa gtattattta tttgaatcta caaaaaacaa caaataattt
     1681 ttaaatataa ggattttcct agatattgca cgggagaata tacaaatagc aaaattgagg
     1741 ccaagggcca agagaatatc cgaactttaa tttcaggaat tgaatgggtt tgctagaatg
     1801 tgatatttga agcatcacat aaaaatgatg ggacaataaa ttttgccata aagtcaaatt
     1861 tagctggaaa tcctggattt ttttctgtta aatctggcaa ccctagtctg ctagccagga
     1921 tccacaagtc cttgttccac tgtgccttgg tttctccttt atttctaagt ggaaaaagta
     1981 ttagccacca tcttacctca cagtgatgtt gtgaggacat gtggaagcac tttaagtttt
     2041 ttcatcataa cataaattat tttcaagtgt aacttattaa cctatttatt atttatgtat
     2101 ttatttaagc atcaaatatt tgtgcaagaa tttggaaaaa tagaagatga atcattgatt
     2161 gaatagttat aaagatgtta tagtaaattt attttatttt agatattaaa tgatgtttta
     2221 ttagataaat ttcaatcagg gtttttagat taaacaaaca aacaattggg tacccagtta
     2281 aattttcatt tcagatatac aacaaataat tttttagtat aagtacatta ttgtttatct
     2341 gaaattttaa ttgaactaac aatcctagtt tgatactccc agtcttgtca ttgccagctg
     2401 tgttggtagt gctgtgttga attacggaat aatgagttag aactattaaa acagccaaaa
     2461 ctccacagtc aatattagta atttcttgct ggttgaaact tgtttattat gtacaaatag
     2521 attcttataa tattatttaa atgactgcat ttttaaatac aaggctttat atttttaact
     2581 ttaaaaaaaa ccggaattca ctggccgtcg ttttacaacg tcgtgactgg gaaaaccctg
     2641 gcgttaccca acttaatcgc cttgcagcac atcccccttt cgccagctgg cgtaatagcg
     2701 aagaggcccg caccgatcgc ccttcccaac agttgcgcag cctgaatggc gaatggcgcc
     2761 tgatgcggta ttttctcctt acgcatctgt gcggtatttc acaccgcata tggtgcactc
     2821 tcagtacaat ctgctctgat gccgcatagt taagccagcc ccgacacccg ccaacacccg
     2881 ctgacgcgcc ctgacgggct tgtctgctcc cggcatccgc ttacagacaa gctgtgaccg
     2941 tctccgggag ctgcatgtgt cagaggtttt caccgtcatc accgaaacgc gcgagacgaa
     3001 agggcctcgt gatacgccta tttttatagg ttaatgtcat gataataatg gtttcttaga
     3061 cgtcaggtgg cacttttcgg ggaaatgtgc gcggaacccc tatttgttta tttttctaaa
     3121 tacattcaaa tatgtatccg ctcatgagac aataaccctg ataaatgctt caataatatt
     3181 gaaaaaggaa gagtatgagt attcaacatt tccgtgtcgc ccttattccc ttttttgcgg
     3241 cattttgcct tcctgttttt gctcacccag aaacgctggt gaaagtaaaa gatgctgaag
     3301 atcagttggg tgcacgagtg ggttacatcg aactggatct caacagcggt aagatccttg
     3361 agagttttcg ccccgaagaa cgttttccaa tgatgagcac ttttaaagtt ctgctatgtg
     3421 gcgcggtatt atcccgtatt gacgccgggc aagagcaact cggtcgccgc atacactatt
     3481 ctcagaatga cttggttgag tactcaccag tcacagaaaa gcatcttacg gatggcatga
     3541 cagtaagaga attatgcagt gctgccataa ccatgagtga taacactgcg gccaacttac
     3601 ttctgacaac gatcggagga ccgaaggagc taaccgcttt tttgcacaac atgggggatc
     3661 atgtaactcg ccttgatcgt tgggaaccgg agctgaatga agccatacca aacgacgagc
     3721 gtgacaccac gatgcctgta gcaatggcaa caacgttgcg caaactatta actggcgaac
     3781 tacttactct aacttcccgg caacaattaa tagactggat ggaggcggat aaagttgcag
     3841 gaccacttct gcgctcggcc cttccggctg gctggtttat tgctgataaa tctggagccg
     3901 gtgagcgtgg gtctcgcggt atcattgcag cactggggcc agatggtaag ccctcccgta
     3961 tcgtagttat ctacacgacg gggagtcagg caactatgga tgaacgaaat agacagatcg
     4021 ctgagatagg tgcctcactg attaagcatt ggtaactgtc agaccaagtt tactcatata
     4081 tactttagat tgatttaaaa cttcattttt aatttaaaag gatctaggtg aagatccttt
     4141 ttgataatct catgaccaaa atcccttaac gtgagttttc gttccactga gcgtcagacc
     4201 ccgtagaaaa gatcaaagga tcttc
//
