>Addgene plasmid #17610 | pUC19/human IL-8 | addgene partial sequence | sequence record 23512 | 17610 with M13-F20
TTTAGTAAATATAAGCCTTGTATTTAAAATGCAGTCATTTAAATAATATTATAAGAATCTATTTGTACAT
AATAAACAAGTTTCAACCAGCAAGAAATTACTAATATTGACTGTGGAGTTTTGGCTGTTTTAATAGTTCT
AACTCATTATTCCGTAATTCAACACAGCACTACCAACACAGCTGGCAATGACAAGACTGGGAGTATCAAA
CTAGGATTGTTAGTTCAATTAAAATTTCAGATAAACAATAATGTACTTATACTAAAAAATTATTTGTTGT
ATATCTGAAATGAAAATTTAACTGGGTACCCAATTGTTTGTTTGTTTAATCTAAAAACCCTGATTGAAAT
TTATCTAATAAAACATCATTTAATATCTAAAATAAAATAAATTTACTATAACATCTTTATAACTATTCAA
TCAATGATTCATCTTCTATTTTTCCAAATTCTTGCACAAATATTTGATGCTTAAATAAATACATAAATAA
TAAATAGGTTAATAAGTTACACTTGAAAATAATTTATGTTATGATGAAAAAACTTAAAGTGCTTCCACAT
GTCCTCACAACATCACTGTGAGGTAAGATGGTG
